>Addgene plasmid #177053 | pEPQD1CB0121 | addgene full sequence | sequence record 349501 | Addgene NGS Result
GATCTGACTGATGGGCTGCCTGTATCGAGTGGTGATTTTGTGCCGAGCTGCCGGTCGGGGAGCTGTTGGC
TGGCTGGTGGCAGGATATATTGTGGTGTAAACAAATTGACGCTTAGACAACTTAATAACACATTGCGGAC
GTTTTTAATGTACTGGGGTGGATGCAGTGGGCCCCACTCTGTGAAGACAAGCAAGAATTCAAGCTTGGAG
GTCAACATGGTGGAGCACGACACTCTGGTCTACTCCAAAAATGTCAAAGATACAGTCTCAGAAGATCAAA
GGGCTATTGAGACTTTTCAACAAAGGATAATTTCGGGAAACCTCCTCGGATTCCATTGCCCAGCTATCTG
TCACTTCATCGAAAGGACAGTAGAAAAGGAAGGTGGCTCCTACAAATGCCATCATTGCGATAAAGGAAAG
GCTATCATTCAAGATCTCTCTGCCGACAGTGGTCCCAAAGATGGACCCCCACCCACGAGGAGCATCGTGG
AAAAAGAAGAGGTTCCAACCACGTCTACAAAGCAAGTGGATTGATGTGACATCTCCACTGACGTAAGGGA
TGACGCACAATCCCACTATCCTTCGCAAGACCCTTCCTCTATATAAGGAAGTTCATTTCATTTGGAGAGG
ACACGCTCGAGTATAAGAGCTCATTTTTACAACAATTACCAACAACAACAAACAACAAACAACATTACAA
TTACATTTACAATTATCGATACAATGGCGACCATCACTTTCGATTCACTAAACCCGGTGACCGTCGCCAT
CTCAGCCGGTTTTCTTCTCCTCCTTATCATCTTTGTGAAATCAAGAACTGGTTCATCCAAAAGAAAACCG
CCGGGTCCTCCAGGATGGCCGATTTTCGGCAATATGTTCGACCTCGGAGATTTACCTCACCAAACGCTGT
ACAAGCTCAAGTCCAAATACGGGCCGATCGTATGGCTCCAGCTCGGCTCAATTAATACTATGGTTGTTCA
AAATGCAGTTTCCGCCGCCGAGCTTTTTAAGAAACACGATGTCCCCTTTTGTGACCGAAAAGTCCCTGAT
ACTCTCACTGCCTTCAATTTCAACCAGGGCTCCCTGGGTATGAATACTTACGGCGGACATTGGCGAGTGC
TTAGACGCCTCTGTTCCATGGAGTTTTTGGTAAATAAACGTATGAACGAAACTACAGATCTAAGAAGGAG
AATTGAGGACAATATGGTCCGTTGGATTGAAGAAGATTCATTGGCATCTAAAGCACAAGGAGGAACCGGA
GCGGTTCAATTGAGCAGGTTTCTTTTTCTAATGGCGTTTAATTTGGTGGGTAACCTTATGTTATCGAGAG
ATTTAATGGATAATAAGGATCCAGAAGGAAGGGAATTTTTTGATTGTATGAATGAGATATTGGAATTGGC
TGGTACTCCTAATATTGCTGATTTTTTGCCTTTGTTGAAGAAATTGGATCCACTTGGAATGAAGAAAAGG
ATGGTTGATAATATGTCTAGAACTATGAAAATTTCTTCAAAGTTTGTTCAAGAAAGACTTGATAATAGAA
AAGCTGGAAAGATTAATGAAAAGAAAGATTTCTTGGATGTTATGCTTGAATACCAAGGTGATGGTAAAGA
TGGTCCCGATAAATTCACTGAGCAACATGTCAACATTGTCATCATGGAAATGTTTTTTGCAGGATCAGAG
ACAACAAGTATCAGCATTGAATGGGGATTCACAGAACTTCTCCGAAACCCACACGCATTCAAGAAAGTAA
GGGAAGAGATCGACAGAGTAGTGGGAGTAAACAGAATGGTCGAAGAGAGCGACATGGAGAATTTGCCGTA
TTTGCAAGCAGTTGTAAAGGAAACGCTTAGATTGCATCCGGCACTTCCAATGCTTCTACCAAGAAACACA
ATGGAGGACACTGAATACATGGGATACCTCATTCCTAAAGGCACACAAGTTTTCGTGAATGCATGGGCAA
TCGGAAGGGATCCTGAGTACTGGCAGGACCCTTTGAGTTTCAAACCAGAAAGGTTTATCAATTCCAGTGT
TGAATATAAAGGACAACATTTTGAATTGATTCCTTTTGGTTCTGGAAGAAGAATTTGTGTGGGATTTCCT
TTGGCTCATAGAGTTGTTCATCTCACTTTGGCTACATTAGTCCAGGCTTTTGATTGGGATCTTGGTGCTG
GCGTTAAACCACAAGATATTGATTTGGAAGAGAGATTGGGATTGACTCTGAGGAAGAAGAATCCATTGAA
TGTCATCCCTAAGAAGAGAGTTCATATCTAAGCTTCTCTAGCTAGAGTCGATCGACAAGCTCGAGTTTCT
CCATAATAATGTGTGAGTAGTTCCCAGATAAGGGAATTAGGGTTCCTATAGGGTTTCGCTCATGTGTTGA
GCATATAAGAAACCCTTAGTATGTATTTGTATTTGTAAAATACTTCTATCAATAAAATTTCTAATTCCTA
AAACCAAAATCCAGTACTAAAATCCAGATCGCTACTATTGTCTTCTGCACGAAGTGGTTTAAACTATCAG
TGTTTGACAGGATATATTGGCGGGTAAACCTAAGAGAAAAGAGCGTTTATTAGAATAATCGGATATTTAA
AAGGGCGTGAAAAGGTTTATCCGTTCGTCCATTTGTATGTGCATGCCAACCACAGGGTTCCCCAGATCAG
GCGCTGGCTGCTGAACCCCCAGCCGGAACTGACCCCACAAGGCCCTAGCGTTTGCAATGCACCAGGTCAT
CATTGACCCAGGCGTGTTCCACCAGGCCGCTGCCTCGCAACTCTTCGCAGGCTTCGCCGACCTGCTCGCG
CCACTTCTTCACGCGGGTGGAATCCGATCCGCACATGAGGCGGAAGGTTTCCAGCTTGAGCGGGTACGGC
TCCCGGTGCGAGCTGAAATAGTCGAACATCCGTCGGGCCGTCGGCGACAGCTTGCGGTACTTCTCCCATA
TGAATTTCGTGTAGTGGTCGCCAGCAAACAGCACGACGATTTCCTCGTCGATCAGGACCTGGCAACGGGA
CGTTTTCTTGCCACGGTCCAGGACGCGGAAGCGGTGCAGCAGCGACACCGATTCCAGGTGCCCAACGCGG
TCGGACGTGAAGCCCATCGCCGTCGCCTGTAGGCGCGACAGGCATTCCTCGGCCTTCGTGTAATACCGGC
CATTGATCGACCAGCCCAGGTCCTGGCAAAGCTCGTAGAACGTGAAGGTGATCGGCTCGCCGATAGGGGT
GCGCTTCGCGTACTCCAACACCTGCTGCCACACCAGTTCGTCATCGTCGGCCCGCAGCTCGACGCCGGTG
TAGGTGATCTTCACGTCCTTGTTGACGTGGAAAATGACCTTGTTTTGCAGCGCCTCGCGCGGGATTTTCT
TGTTGCGCGTGGTGAACAGGGCAGAGCGGGCCGTGTCGTTTGGCATCGCTCGCATCGTGTCCGGCCACGG
CGCAATATCGAACAAGGAAAGCTGCATTTCCTTGATCTGCTGCTTCGTGTGTTTCAGCAACGCGGCCTGC
TTGGCCTCGCTGACCTGTTTTGCCAGGTCCTCGCCGGCGGTTTTTCGCTTCTTGGTCGTCATAGTTCCTC
GCGTGTCGATGGTCATCGACTTCGCCAAACCTGCCGCCTCCTGTTCAAGACGACGCGAACGCTCCACGGC
GGCCGATGGCGCGGGCAGGGCAGGGGGAGCCAGTTGCACGCTGTCGCGCTCGATCTTGGCCGTAGCTTGC
TGGACCATCGAGCCGACGGACTGGAAGGTTTCGCGGGGCGCACGCATGACGGTGCGGCTTGCGATGGTTT
CGGCATCCTCGGCGGAAAACCCCGCGTCGATCAGTTCTTGCCTGTATGCCTTCCGGTCAAACGTCCGATT
CATTCACCCTCCTTGCGGGATTGCCCCGACTCACGCCGGGGCAATGTGCCCTTATTCCTGATTTGACCCG
CCTGGTGCCTTGGTGTCCAGATAATCCACCTTATCGGCAATGAAGTCGGTCCCGTAGACCGTCTGGCCGT
CCTTCTCGTACTTGGTATTCCGAATCTTGCCCTGCACGAATACCAGCGACCCCTTGCCCAAATACTTGCC
GTGGGCCTCGGCCTGAGAGCCAAAACACTTGATGCGGAAGAAGTCGGTGCGCTCCTGCTTGTCGCCGGCA
TCGTTGCGCCACATCTAGGATCTGCCAGGAACCGTAAAAAGGCCGCGTTGCTGGCGTTTTTCCATAGGCT
CCGCCCCCCTGACGAGCATCACAAAAATCGACGCTCAAGTCAGAGGTGGCGAAACCCGACAGGACTATAA
AGATACCAGGCGTTTCCCCCTGGAAGCTCCCTCGTGCGCTCTCCTGTTCCGACCCTGCCGCTTACCGGAT
ACCTGTCCGCCTTTCTCCCTTCGGGAAGCGTGGCGCTTTCTCATAGCTCACGCTGTAGGTATCTCAGTTC
GGTGTAGGTCGTTCGCTCCAAGCTGGGCTGTGTGCACGAACCCCCCGTTCAGCCCGACCGCTGCGCCTTA
TCCGGTAACTATCGTCTTGAGTCCAACCCGGTAAGACACGACTTATCGCCACTGGCAGCAGCCACTGGTA
ACAGGATTAGCAGAGCGAGGTATGTAGGCGGTGCTACAGAGTTCTTGAAGTGGTGGCCTAACTACGGCTA
CACTAGAAGAACAGTATTTGGTATCTGCGCTCTGCTGAAGCCAGTTACCTTCGGAAAAAGAGTTGGTAGC
TCTTGATCCGGCAAACAAACCACCGCTGGTAGCGGTGGTTTTTTTGTTTGCAAGCAGCAGATTACGCGCA
GAAAAAAAGGATCTCAAGAAGATCCTTTGATCTTTTCTACGGGGTCTGACGCTCAGTGGAACGAAAACTC
ACGTTAAGGGATTTTGGTCATGAGATTATCAAAAAGGATCTTCACCTAGATCCTTTTAAATTAAAAATGA
AGTTTTAAATCAATCTAAAGTATATATGAGTAAACTTGGTCTGACAGTTACCAATGCTTAATCAGTGAGG
CACCTATCTCAGCGATCTGTCTATTTCGTTCATCCATAGTTGCCTGACTCCCCGTCGTGTAGATAACTAC
GATACGGGAGGGCTTACCATCTGGCCCCAGTGCTGCAATGATACCGCGAGAACCACGCTCACCGGCTCCA
GATTTATCAGCAATAAACCAGCCAGCCGGAAGGGCCGAGCGCAGAAGTGGTCCTGCAACTTTATCCGCCT
CCATCCAGTCTATTAATTGTTGCCGGGAAGCTAGAGTAAGTAGTTCGCCAGTTAATAGTTTGCGCAACGT
TGTTGCCATTGCTACAGGCATCGTGGTGTCACGCTCGTCGTTTGGTATGGCTTCATTCAGCTCCGGTTCC
CAACGATCAAGGCGAGTTACATGATCCCCCATGTTGTGCAAAAAAGCGGTTAGCTCCTTCGGTCCTCCGA
TCGTTGTCAGAAGTAAGTTGGCCGCAGTGTTATCACTCATGGTTATGGCAGCACTGCATAATTCTCTTAC
TGTCATGCCATCCGTAAGATGCTTTTCTGTGACTGGTGAGTACTCAACCAAGTCATTCTGAGAATAGTGT
ATGCGGCGACCGAGTTGCTCTTGCCCGGCGTCAATACGGGATAATACCGCGCCACATAGCAGAACTTTAA
AAGTGCTCATCATTGGAAAACGTTCTTCGGGGCGAAAACTCTCAAGGATCTTACCGCTGTTGAGATCCAG
TTCGATGTAACCCACTCGTGCACCCAACTGATCTTCAGCATCTTTTACTTTCACCAGCGTTTCTGGGTGA
GCAAAAACAGGAAGGCAAAATGCCGCAAAAAAGGGAATAAGGGCGACACGGAAATGTTGAATACTCATAC
TCTTCCTTTTTCAATATTATTGAAGCATTTATCAAGGTTATTGTCTCATGAGCGGATACATATTTGAATG
TATTTAGAAAAATAAACAAATAGGGGTTCCGCGCACGAATTGGCCAGCGCTGCCATTTTTGGGGTGAGGC
CGTTCGCGGCCGAGGGGCGCAGCCCCTGGGGGGATGGGAGGCCCGCGTTAGCGGGCCGGGAGGGTTCGAG
AAGGGGGGGCACCCCCCTTCGGCGTGCGCGGTCACGCGCACAGGGCGCAGCCCTGGTTAAAAACAAGGTT
TATAAATATTGGTTTAAAAGCAGGTTAAAAGACAGGTTAGCGGTGGCCGAAAAACGGGCGGAAACCCTTG
CAAATGCTGGATTTTCTGCCTGTGGACAGCCCCTCAAATGTCAATAGGTGCGCCCCTCATCTGTCAGCAC
TCTGCCCCTCAAGTGTCAAGGATCGCGCCCCTCATCTGTCAGTAGTCGCGCCCCTCAAGTGTCAATACCG
CAGGGCACTTATCCCCAGGCTTGTCCACATCATCTGTGGGAAACTCGCGTAAAATCAGGCGTTTTCGCCG
ATTTGCGAGGCTGGCCAGCTCCACGTCGCCGGCCGAAATCGAGCCTGCCCCTCATCTGTCAACGCCGCGC
CGGGTGAGTCGGCCCCTCAAGTGTCAACGTCCGCCCCTCATCTGTCAGTGAGGGCCAAGTTTTCCGCGAG
GTATCCACAACGCCGGCGGCCGCGGTGTCTCGCACACGGCTTCGACGGCGTTTCTGGCGCGTTTGCAGGG
CCATAGACGGCCGCCAGCCCAGCGGCGAGGGCAACCAGCCCGGTGAGCGTCGCAAAGGAGATCCT
Features (pLannotate 1.2.2; 13 found; start..end, strand, type, name):
     78..102     +  misc_feature   LB T-DNA repeat: left border repeat from nopaline C58 T-DNA
    288..633     +  promoter       CaMV 35S promoter: strong constitutive promoter from cauliflower mosaic virus
    585..631     +  promoter       minimal CaMV 35S promoter: minimal 35S promoter from cauliflower mosaic virus
    662..715     +  misc_feature   TMV Ω: translational enhancer from the tobacco mosaic virus 5'-leader sequence (Gallie et al., 1988)
    724..2268    +  CDS            IO: IO_CATRO - Also known as CYP76A26 From Catharanthus roseus (Madagascar periwinkle) (Vinca rosea).
   2306..2480    +  polyA_signal   CaMV poly(A) signal: cauliflower mosaic virus polyadenylation signal
   2525..2549    +  misc_feature   RB T-DNA repeat: right border repeat from nopaline C58 T-DNA
   2661..2681    -  CDS            TetR (fragment): tetracycline resistance regulatory protein; tetR
   2708..3853    -  CDS            trfA: TRFA_ECOLX - Experimental evidence at protein level: Swiss-Prot protein existence level 1. Also involved in plasmid copy number control, promoting intermolecular coupling of protein bound iterons at oriV, which inhibits replication initiation. From Escherichia coli.
   4189..4777    -  rep_origin     ori: high-copy-number ColE1/pMB1/pBR322/pUC origin of replication
   4948..5808    -  CDS            AmpR: β-lactamase; bla; confers resistance to ampicillin, carbenicillin, and related antibiotics
   5809..5913    -  promoter       AmpR promoter: bla
   6000..6631    -  rep_origin     oriV: incP origin of replication
