[The description below was written by a language model from this plasmid's Addgene catalogue record and pLannotate feature annotations shown in this document.]
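Description:
pEPQD1CB0121 is a MoClo (Golden Gate modular cloning) Level 1 plasmid built in the pICH47742 acceptor backbone, which corresponds to position 2 in a multigene assembly. It is a binary T-DNA vector: the expression cassette sits between the left and right border repeats of nopaline-type C58 T-DNA, so it can be delivered into plant cells by Agrobacterium. Propagation in E. coli relies on a high-copy ColE1/pUC-type origin with ampicillin resistance (β-lactamase under its own promoter). The broad-host-range incP oriV together with the trfA replication initiator gene supports maintenance in Agrobacterium. A short TetR fragment annotated near trfA appears to be a backbone remnant rather than a functional element.

The payload is a single transcriptional unit encoding iridoid oxidase (CrIO, CYP76A26), a cytochrome P450 from Catharanthus roseus (Madagascar periwinkle). Expression is driven by a short form of the strong constitutive CaMV 35S promoter, followed by the tobacco mosaic virus Ω leader, which acts as a translational enhancer, and is terminated by the CaMV 35S polyadenylation signal. No epitope tag, reporter or plant selectable marker is annotated within the T-DNA.

According to the record, the plasmid is intended for transient expression of CrIO in plants. The associated work concerns reconstitution of monoterpene indole alkaloid biosynthesis in Nicotiana benthamiana, where such single-enzyme constructs can be co-infiltrated with others carrying further pathway steps. As a Level 1 module, it can also in principle be combined with units from other positions into higher-level multigene constructs.
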