Addgene plasmid #177053: pEPQD1CB0121
Purpose: MoClo Level 1, position 2, transcriptional unit for transient expression of iridoid oxidase; CYP76A26 (CrIO) from Catharanthus roseus driven by 35S promoter
Depositing lab: Nicola Patron. Depositing organization: Earlham Institute. Publication: Reconstitution of monoterpene indole alkaloid biosynthesis in genome engineered Nicotiana benthamiana. Dudley QM, Jo S, Guerrero DAS, Chhetry M, Smedley MA, Harwood WA, Sherden NH, O'Connor SE, Caputi L, Patron NJ. Commun Biol. 2022 Sep 10;5(1):949. doi: 10.1038/s42003-022-03904-w. PubMed 36088516.
Backbone
  Vector backbone: pICH47742
  Vector type: Synthetic Biology
Growth in bacteria
  Bacterial resistance: Ampicillin, 100 μg/mL
  Growth temperature: 37°C
  Growth strain: DH5alpha
  Copy number: High Copy
Gene/Insert
  Gene/Insert name: iridoid oxidase; CYP76A26 (CrIO) from Catharanthus roseus (alt name: P2_35SshortTMV-CrIO-35Sterm)
  Species: Other
  Cloning method: Restriction Enzyme; 5′ cloning site Unknown (unknown if destroyed); 3′ cloning site Unknown (unknown if destroyed)
  Sequencing primers: 5′ CTGGTGGCAGGATATATTGTGGTG; 3′ GAACCCTGTGGTTGGCATGCACATAC
Terms and licenses: Academic/Nonprofit Terms; Industry Terms: Not Available to Industry
How to cite: pEPQD1CB0121 was a gift from Nicola Patron (Addgene plasmid # 177053 ; http://n2t.net/addgene:177053 ; RRID:Addgene_177053)
